Addgene plasmid #205183: pGEMHE-RnCENP-O-203-GFP
Purpose: Expresses chimeric rat CENP-O with mouse CENP-O middle region including central RWD domain; C-term tagged with GFP under T7 promoter - designed for in vitro transcription
Depositing lab: Michael Lampson. Depositing organization: University of Pennsylvania. Publication: FREEDA: An automated computational pipeline guides experimental testing of protein innovation. Dudka D, Akins RB, Lampson MA. J Cell Biol. 2023 Sep 4;222(9):e202212084. doi: 10.1083/jcb.202212084. Epub 2023 Jun 26. PubMed 37358475.
Backbone
  Vector backbone: pGEMHE
  Backbone size w/o insert (bp): 3043
  Total vector size (bp): 4675
  Vector type: Mammalian Expression ; In vitro transcription
Growth in bacteria
  Bacterial resistance: Ampicillin, 100 μg/mL
  Growth temperature: 37°C
  Growth strain: DH5alpha
  Copy number: High Copy
Gene/Insert
  Gene/Insert name: CENP-O
  Species: M. musculus (mouse), R. norvegicus (rat)
  Insert size (bp): 1632
  Mutation: Chimeric rat CENP-O with mouse CENP-O middle region including central RWD domain
  GenBank ID: NC_000078.7 (mouse) NC_051341.1 (rat)
  Entrez Gene: Cenpo (a.k.a. 2810429O05Rik, 8430427C03Rik, D12Ertd482e); Cenpo
  Promoter: T7
  Tag / fusion protein: 5 glycines linker followed by GFP (C terminal on insert)
  Cloning method: Ligation Independent Cloning
  Sequencing primers: 5′ CCTCTTCGCTATTACGCCAG
Terms and licenses: Academic/Nonprofit Terms; Industry Terms: Not Available to Industry
How to cite: pGEMHE-RnCENP-O-203-GFP was a gift from Michael Lampson (Addgene plasmid # 205183 ; http://n2t.net/addgene:205183 ; RRID:Addgene_205183)
