[The description below was written by a language model from this plasmid's Addgene catalogue record and pLannotate feature annotations shown in this document.]
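Description:
pGEMHE-RnCENP-O-203-GFP is a small, high-copy bacterial plasmid built on the pGEMHE backbone and intended mainly as a template for in vitro transcription, although the catalogue also lists it under mammalian expression. It is propagated in E. coli through a ColE1/pUC-type origin and selected with ampicillin via the β-lactamase gene and its own promoter. The remaining backbone annotations (fragments of lacZα, lacI, rop and bom, plus the lac promoter, operator and CAP site) are cloning-vector remnants with no role in expressing the insert.

The payload is a chimeric CENP-O open reading frame: rat CENP-O in which the middle region, including the central RWD domain, has been replaced by the corresponding mouse sequence. CENP-O is a kinetochore/centromere-associated protein; the automated annotation matched this coding region to the human orthologue by homology, but the record specifies rat and mouse origin. The protein is joined at its C terminus through a five-glycine linker to GFP. The feature table labels this fluorescent protein as EBFP, which probably reflects the close sequence similarity among GFP variants, while the catalogue describes it as GFP. A T7 promoter drives the fusion, and Xenopus β-globin 5′ and 3′ untranslated regions flank it; these are commonly included to improve translation and stability of synthetic mRNA. An SP6 promoter lies downstream in the opposite orientation.

The T7 transcript can therefore be used to express the tagged chimera and follow its localisation. The associated publication concerns experimental testing of protein regions identified by a computational evolutionary analysis, which fits a domain-swap design. The sequenced record is slightly shorter than the stated total size.
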