Features (pLannotate 1.2.2; 17 found; start..end, strand, type, name):
     60..95      +  CDS            rop (fragment): Rop protein, which maintains plasmids at low copy number; rop
    197..296     +  misc_feature   bom (fragment): basis of mobility region from pBR322
    302..459     -  CDS            lacZα (fragment): LacZα fragment of β-galactosidase; lacZ fragment
    462..480     +  promoter       T7 promoter: promoter for bacteriophage T7 RNA polymerase
    488..505     +  misc_feature   MCS (fragment): pUC18/19 multiple cloning site
    512..554     +  5'UTR          Xenopus globin 5'-UTR: translational enhancer from the 5'-UTR of the major beta-globin gene of Xenopus laevis
    577..1473    +  CDS            CENPO: CENPO_HUMAN - Also known as ICEN36, MCM21R. Experimental evidence at protein level: Swiss-Prot protein existence level 1. Component of the CENPA-CAD (nucleosome distal) complex, a complex recruited to centromeres which is involved in assembly of kinetochore proteins, mitotic progression and chromosome segregation. May be involved in incorporation of newly synthesized CENPA into centromeres via its interaction with the CENPA-NAC complex. Modulates the kinetochore-bound levels of NDC80 complex. From Homo sapiens (Human).
   1495..2211    +  CDS            EBFP: enhanced blue variant of GFP mammalian codon-optimized
   2223..2348    +  3'UTR          Xenopus globin 3'-UTR: 3'-UTR of the major beta-globin gene of Xenopus laevis
   2453..2471    -  promoter       SP6 promoter: promoter for bacteriophage SP6 RNA polymerase
   2513..2529    -  protein_bind   lac operator: The lac repressor binds to the lac operator to inhibit transcription in E. coli. This inhibition can be relieved by adding lactose or isopropyl-β-D-thiogalactopyranoside (IPTG). lac repressor encoded by lacI
   2537..2567    -  promoter       lac promoter: promoter for the E. coli lac operon
   2582..2603    -  protein_bind   CAP binding site: CAP binding activates transcription in the presence of cAMP. E. coli catabolite activator protein
   2616..2708    -  CDS            lacI (fragment): lac repressor; lacI; The lac repressor binds to the lac operator to inhibit transcription in E. coli. This inhibition can be relieved by adding lactose or isopropyl-β-D-thiogalactopyranoside (IPTG).
   2891..3479    -  rep_origin     ori: high-copy-number ColE1/pMB1/pBR322/pUC origin of replication
   3650..4510    -  CDS            AmpR: β-lactamase; bla; confers resistance to ampicillin, carbenicillin, and related antibiotics
   4511..4615    -  promoter       AmpR promoter: bla
>Addgene plasmid #205183 | pGEMHE-RnCENP-O-203-GFP | addgene full sequence | sequence record 409738 | Addgene NGS Result
AAACCATTATTATCATGACATTAACCTATAAAAATAGGCGTATCACGAGGCCCTTTCGTCTCGCGCGTTT
CGGTGATGACGGTGAAAACCTCTGACACATGCAGCTCCCGGAGACGGTCACAGCTTGTCTGTAAGCGGAT
GCCGGGAGCAGACAAGCCCGTCAGGGCGCGTCAGCGGGTGTTGGCGGGTGTCGGGGCTGGCTTAACTATG
CGGCATCAGAGCAGATTGTACTGAGAGTGCACCATATGCGGTGTGAAATACCGCACAGATGCGTAAGGAG
AAAATACCGCATCAGGCGCCATTCGCCATTCAGGCTGCGCAACTGTTGGGAAGGGCGATCGGTGCGGGCC
TCTTCGCTATTACGCCAGCTGGCGAAAGGGGGATGTGCTGCAAGGCGATTAAGTTGGGTAACGCCAGGGT
TTTCCCAGTCACGACGTTGTAAAACGACGGCCAGTGAATTGTAATACGACTCACTATAGGGCGAATTAAT
TCGAGCTCGGTACCCAGCTTGCTTGTTCTTTTTGCAGAAGCTCAGAATAAACGCTCAACTTTGGCAGATC
AATTCCCCGGTGCTAGATGGAATCTGCAAATTCTTTGTGTCCAGGCACAGAGTGTAAAGGAGGTGTTTTA
GCTCACCTGGAAAGACTAGAGGCTCAAATGAACAGATCGAATAGAAAGTCTGAAGAACCAACAGTTCGTG
AAAAGGAAAGTTCTCTTAGAACCAAGATTCGAGAACTGCAGCAACAGCGAGATAGGCTGAGGGTGGAAGT
GAAGCAGTGGCGAGCCAGAGTTAAAGAATCTTCTGCCAAAGAAGACCCAAGCAGAACCGTGATCAGTGAA
CAGGAAGTTCTGGAAAGGGAGTGGAGAAATGTGGACGCCATTCTGGAGGCATATCGCTTTACGGGGCTCA
GCGGGAAGTTGACCAGTCGTGGCGTCTGCATGTGCATCAGCACAGCCTTTGAGGGGAACCTACTAGATTC
CTACTTTGTGGACCTCGTCATAGAGAAACCACTCCGGATTCATCACCATTCCGTCCCAGTCTTCATCCCT
CTGGAAAAGATAGCCGCAGCACACCTACAGACTGATGTTCAGCGCTTCCTGTTTAGACTCTGGGAATACC
TAAATGCCTACGCGGGGAGGAAGTACCAGGCAGACCAACTTGAGAGTGACTTCTGCGATGTCCTCACGGG
ACCTTTGCAGAGAAGCGCCCTGTGCAACTTGCTGTCATTCACCTATAAAGTGGAACACGGGACCCAGGCC
TTCTCCTTTAGTGCCAGGTTGCTGTATGAGGACCTCACAGCAGCTCTTCCCACAGGAGTCACTGTGACAA
GGCCAGCAGGTGTGGAAGCATCGTCCCCTCATTGGGAAGAGCACAGAGCATCCCATGAAATGCTCTTCCG
TACCAAGACCCTGCACCAGGCGTTTGCTTCATTTTCCAAAGAGACAGAAATGCTGCATTTGAACCTGGTC
TCCCCGGTCGGTGGCGGAGGTGGCGTGAGCAAGGGCGAGGAGCTGTTCACCGGGGTGGTGCCCATCCTGG
TCGAGCTGGACGGCGACGTAAACGGCCACAAGTTCAGCGTGTCCGGCGAGGGCGAGGGCGATGCCACCTA
CGGCAAGCTGACCCTGAAGTTCATCTGCACCACCGGCAAGCTGCCCGTGCCCTGGCCCACCCTCGTGACC
ACCCTGACCTACGGCGTGCAGTGCTTCAGCCGCTACCCCGACCACATGAAGCAGCACGACTTCTTCAAGT
CCGCCATGCCCGAAGGCTACGTCCAGGAGCGCACCATCTTCTTCAAGGACGACGGCAACTACAAGACCCG
CGCCGAGGTGAAGTTCGAGGGCGACACCCTGGTGAACCGCATCGAGCTGAAGGGCATCGACTTCAAGGAG
GACGGCAACATCCTGGGGCACAAGCTGGAGTACAACTACAACAGCCACAACGTCTATATCATGGCCGACA
AGCAGAAGAACGGCATCAAGGTGAACTTCAAGATCCGCCACAACATCGAGGACGGCAGCGTGCAGCTCGC
CGACCACTACCAGCAGAACACCCCCATCGGCGACGGCCCCGTGCTGCTGCCCGACAACCACTACCTGAGC
ACCCAGTCCGCCCTGAGCAAAGACCCCAACGAGAAGCGCGATCACATGGTCCTGCTGGAGTTCGTGACCG
CCGCCGGGATCACTCTCGGCATGGACGAGCTGTACAAGTGAGGTTACCACTAAACCAGCCTCAAGAACAC
CCGAATGGAGTCTCTAAGCTACATAATACCAACTTACACTTTACAAAATGTTGTCCCCCAAAATGTAGCC
ATTCGTATCTGCTCCTAATAAAAAGAAAGTTTCTTCACATTCTAAAAAAAAAAAAAAAAAAAAAAAAAAA
AAAAAAAMCCCCCCCCCCCCCCCCTGCAGGCGCGCCGCCGGCGATTTAAATTAATTAATCTAGCTTGAGT
ATTCTATAGTGTCACCTAAATAGCTTGGCGTAATCATGGTCATAGCTGTTTCCTGTGTGAAATTGTTATC
CGCTCACAATTCCACACAACATACGAGCCGGAAGCATAAAGTGTAAAGCCTGGGGTGCCTAATGAGTGAG
CTAACTCACATTAATTGCGTTGCGCTCACTGCCCGCTTTCCAGTCGGGAAACCTGTCGTGCCAGCTGCAT
TAATGAATCGGCCAACGCGCGGGGAGAGGCGGTTTGCGTATTGGGCGCTCTTCCGCTTCCTCGCTCACTG
ACTCGCTGCGCTCGGTCGTTCGGCTGCGGCGAGCGGTATCAGCTCACTCAAAGGCGGTAATACGGTTATC
CACAGAATCAGGGGATAACGCAGGAAAGAACATGTGAGCAAAAGGCCAGCAAAAGGCCAGGAACCGTAAA
AAGGCCGCGTTGCTGGCGTTTTTCCATAGGCTCCGCCCCCCTGACGAGCATCACAAAAATCGACGCTCAA
GTCAGAGGTGGCGAAACCCGACAGGACTATAAAGATACCAGGCGTTTCCCCCTGGAAGCTCCCTCGTGCG
CTCTCCTGTTCCGACCCTGCCGCTTACCGGATACCTGTCCGCCTTTCTCCCTTCGGGAAGCGTGGCGCTT
TCTCATAGCTCACGCTGTAGGTATCTCAGTTCGGTGTAGGTCGTTCGCTCCAAGCTGGGCTGTGTGCACG
AACCCCCCGTTCAGCCCGACCGCTGCGCCTTATCCGGTAACTATCGTCTTGAGTCCAACCCGGTAAGACA
CGACTTATCGCCACTGGCAGCAGCCACTGGTAACAGGATTAGCAGAGCGAGGTATGTAGGCGGTGCTACA
GAGTTCTTGAAGTGGTGGCCTAACTACGGCTACACTAGAAGAACAGTATTTGGTATCTGCGCTCTGCTGA
AGCCAGTTACCTTCGGAAAAAGAGTTGGTAGCTCTTGATCCGGCAAACAAACCACCGCTGGTAGCGGTGG
TTTTTTTGTTTGCAAGCAGCAGATTACGCGCAGAAAAAAAGGATCTCAAGAAGATCCTTTGATCTTTTCT
ACGGGGTCTGACGCTCAGTGGAACGAAAACTCACGTTAAGGGATTTTGGTCATGAGATTATCAAAAAGGA
TCTTCACCTAGATCCTTTTAAATTAAAAATGAAGTTTTAAATCAATCTAAAGTATATATGAGTAAACTTG
GTCTGACAGTTACCAATGCTTAATCAGTGAGGCACCTATCTCAGCGATCTGTCTATTTCGTTCATCCATA
GTTGCCTGACTCCCCGTCGTGTAGATAACTACGATACGGGAGGGCTTACCATCTGGCCCCAGTGCTGCAA
TGATACCGCGAGACCCACGCTCACCGGCTCCAGATTTATCAGCAATAAACCAGCCAGCCGGAAGGGCCGA
GCGCAGAAGTGGTCCTGCAACTTTATCCGCCTCCATCCAGTCTATTAATTGTTGCCGGGAAGCTAGAGTA
AGTAGTTCGCCAGTTAATAGTTTGCGCAACGTTGTTGCCATTGCTACAGGCATCGTGGTGTCACGCTCGT
CGTTTGGTATGGCTTCATTCAGCTCCGGTTCCCAACGATCAAGGCGAGTTACATGATCCCCCATGTTGTG
CAAAAAAGCGGTTAGCTCCTTCGGTCCTCCGATCGTTGTCAGAAGTAAGTTGGCCGCAGTGTTATCACTC
ATGGTTATGGCAGCACTGCATAATTCTCTTACTGTCATGCCATCCGTAAGATGCTTTTCTGTGACTGGTG
AGTACTCAACCAAGTCATTCTGAGAATAGTGTATGCGGCGACCGAGTTGCTCTTGCCCGGCGTCAATACG
GGATAATACCGCGCCACATAGCAGAACTTTAAAAGTGCTCATCATTGGAAAACGTTCTTCGGGGCGAAAA
CTCTCAAGGATCTTACCGCTGTTGAGATCCAGTTCGATGTAACCCACTCGTGCACCCAACTGATCTTCAG
CATCTTTTACTTTCACCAGCGTTTCTGGGTGAGCAAAAACAGGAAGGCAAAATGCCGCAAAAAAGGGAAT
AAGGGCGACACGGAAATGTTGAATACTCATACTCTTCCTTTTTCAATATTATTGAAGCATTTATCAGGGT
TATTGTCTCATGAGCGGATACATATTTGAATGTATTTAGAAAAATAAACAAATAGGGGTTCCGCGCACAT
TTCCCCGAAAAGTGCCACCTGACGTCTAAG
